>Addgene plasmid #60196 | DYSF-Exon45-del | depositor full sequence | sequence record 96290 | DYSF-Exon45-del sequence 8503 bps
TCGCGCGTTTCGGTGATGACGGTGAAAACCTCTGACACATGCAGCTCCCGGAGACGGTCACAGCTTGTCT
GTAAGCGGATGCCGGGAGCAGACAAGCCCGTCAGGGCGCGTCAGCGGGTGTTGGCGGGTGTCGGGGCTGG
CTTAACTATGCGGCATCAGAGCAGATTGTACTGAGAGTGCACGAATTCGATATCGTTAACGGTACCACTA
GTACGCGTATGCTGAGGGTCTTCATCCTCTATGCCGAGAACGTCCACACACCCGACACCGACATCAGCGA
TGCCTACTGCTCCGCGGTGTTTGCAGGGGTGAAGAAGAGAACCAAAGTCATCAAGAACAGCGTGAACCCT
GTATGGAATGAGGGATTTGAATGGGACCTCAAGGGCATCCCCCTGGACCAGGGCTCTGAGCTTCATGTGG
TGGTCAAAGACCATGAGACGATGGGGAGGAACAGGTTCCTGGGGGAAGCCAAGGTCCCACTCCGAGAGGT
CCTCGCCACCCCTAGTCTGTCCGCCAGCTTCAATGCCCCCCTGCTGGACACCAAGAAGCAGCCCACAGGG
GCCTCGCTGGTCCTGCAGGTGTCCTACACACCGCTGCCTGGAGCTGTGCCCCTGTTCCCGCCCCCTACTC
CTCTGGAGCCCTCCCCGACTCTGCCTGACCTGGATGTAGTGGCAGACACAGGAGGAGAGGAAGACACAGA
GGACCAGGGACTCACTGGAGATGAGGCGGAGCCATTCCTGGATCAAAGCGGAGGCCCGGGGGCTCCCACC
ACCCCAAGGAAACTACCTTCACGTCCTCCGCCCCACTACCCCGGGATCAAAAGAAAGCGAAGTGCGCCTA
CATCTAGAAAGCTGCTGTCAGACAAACCGCAGGATTTCCAGATCAGGGTCCAGGTGATCGAGGGGCGCCA
GCTGCCGGGGGTGAACATCAAGCCTGTGGTCAAGGTTACCGCTGCAGGGCAGACCAAGCGGACGCGGATC
CACAAGGGAAACAGCCCACTCTTCAATGAGACTCTTTTCTTCAACTTGTTTGACTCTCCTGGGGAGCTGT
TTGATGAGCCCATCTTTATCACGGTGGTAGACTCTCGTTCTCTCAGGACAGATGCTCTCCTCGGGGAGTT
CCGGATGGACGTGGGCACCATTTACAGAGAGCCCCGGCACGCCTATCTCAGGAAGTGGCTGCTGCTCTCA
GACCCTGATGACTTCTCTGCTGGGGCCAGAGGCTACCTGAAAACAAGCCTTTGTGTGCTGGGGCCTGGGG
ACGAAGCGCCTCTGGAGAGAAAAGACCCCTCTGAAGACAAGGAGGACATTGAAAGCAACCTGCTCCGGCC
CACAGGCGTAGCCCTGCGAGGAGCCCACTTCTGCCTGAAGGTCTTCCGGGCCGAGGACTTGCCGCAGATG
GACGATGCCGTGATGGACAACGTGAAACAGATCTTTGGCTTCGAGAGTAACAAGAAGAACTTGGTGGACC
CCTTTGTGGAGGTCAGCTTTGCGGGGAAAATGCTGTGCAGCAAGATCTTGGAGAAGACGGCCAACCCTCA
GTGGAACCAGAACATCACACTGCCTGCCATGTTTCCCTCCATGTGCGAAAAAATGAGGATTCGTATCATA
GACTGGGACCGCCTGACTCACAATGACATCGTGGCTACCACCTACCTGAGTATGTCGAAAATCTCTGCCC
CTGGAGGAGAAATAGAAGAGGAGCCTGCAGGTGCTGTCAAGCCTTCGAAAGCCTCAGACTTGGATGACTA
CCTGGGCTTCCTCCCCACTTTTGGGCCCTGCTACATCAACCTCTATGGCAGTCCCAGAGAGTTCACAGGC
TTCCCAGACCCCTACACAGAGCTCAACACAGGCAAGGGGGAAGGTGTGGCTTATCGTGGCCGGCTTCTGC
TCTCCCTGGAGACCAAGCTGGTGGAGCACAGTGAACAGAAGGTGGAGGACCTTCCTGCGGATGACATCCT
CCGGGTGGAGAAGTACCTTAGGAGGCGCAAGTACTCCCTGTTTGCGGCCTTCTACTCAGCCACCATGCTG
CAGGATGTGGATGATGCCATCCAGTTTGAGGTCAGCATCGGGAACTACGGGAACAAGTTCGACATGACCT
GCCTGCCGCTGGCCTCCACCACTCAGTACAGCCGTGCAGTCTTTGACGGGTGCCACTACTACTACCTACC
CTGGGGTAACGTGAAACCTGTGGTGGTGCTGTCATCCTACTGGGAGGACATCAGCCATAGAATCGAGACT
CAGAACCAGCTGCTTGGGATTGCTGACCGGCTGGAAGCTGGCCTGGAGCAGGTCCACCTGGCCCTGAAGG
CGCAGTGCTCCACGGAGGACGTGGACTCGCTGGTGGCTCAGCTGACGGATGAGCTCATCGCAGGCTGCAG
CCAGCCTCTGGGTGACATCCATGAGACACCCTCTGCCACCCACCTGGACCAGTACCTGTACCAGCTGCGC
ACCCATCACCTGAGCCAAATCACTGAGGCTGCCCTGGCCCTGAAGCTCGGCCACAGTGAGCTCCCTGCAG
CTCTGGAGCAGGCGGAGGACTGGCTCCTGCGTCTGCGTGCCCTGGCAGAGGAGCCCCAGAACAGCCTGCC
GGACATCGTCATCTGGATGCTGCAGGGAGACAAGCGTGTGGCATACCAGCGGGTGCCCGCCCACCAAGTC
CTCTTCTCCCGGCGGGGTGCCAACTACTGTGGCAAGAATTGTGGGAAGCTACAGACAATCTTTCTGAAAT
ATCCGATGGAGAAGGTGCCTGGCGCCCGGATGCCAGTGCAGATACGGGTCAAGCTGTGGTTTGGGCTCTC
TGTGGATGAGAAGGAGTTCAACCAGTTTGCTGAGGGGAAGCTGTCTGTCTTTGCTGAAACCTATGAGAAC
GAGACTAAGTTGGCCCTTGTTGGGAACTGGGGCACAACGGGCCTCACCTACCCCAAGTTTTCTGACGTCA
CGGGCAAGATCAAGCTACCCAAGGACAGCTTCCGCCCCTCGGCCGGCTGGACCTGGGCTGGAGATTGGTT
CGTGTGTCCGGAGAAGACTCTGCTCCATGACATGGACGCCGGTCACCTGAGCTTCGTGGAAGAGGTGTTT
GAGAACCAGACCCGGCTTCCCGGAGGCCAGTGGATCTACATGAGTGACAACTACACCGATGTGAACGGGG
AGAAGGTGCTTCCCAAGGATGACATTGAGTGCCCACTGGGCTGGAAGTGGGAAGATGAGGAATGGTCCAC
AGACCTCAACCGGGCTGTCGATGAGCAAGGCTGGGAGTATAGCATCACCATCCCCCCGGAGCGGAAGCCG
AAGCACTGGGTCCCTGCTGAGAAGATGTACTACACACACCGACGGCGGCGCTGGGTGCGCCTGCGCAGGA
GGGATCTCAGCCAAATGGAAGCACTGAAAAGGCACAGGCAGGCGGAGGCGGAGGGCGAGGGCTGGGAGTA
CGCCTCTCTTTTTGGCTGGAAGTTCCACCTCGAGTACCGCAAGACAGATGCCTTCCGCCGCCGCCGCTGG
CGCCGTCGCATGGAGCCACTGGAGAAGACGGGGCCTGCAGCTGTGTTTGCCCTTGAGGGGGCCCTGGGCG
GCGTGATGGATGACAAGAGTGAAGATTCCATGTCCGTCTCCACCTTGAGCTTCGGTGTGAACAGACCCAC
GATTTCCTGCATATTCGACTATGGGAACCGCTACCATCTACGCTGCTACATGTACCAGGCCCGGGACCTG
GCTGCGATGGACAAGGACTCTTTTTCTGATCCCTATGCCATCGTCTCCTTCCTGCACCAGAGCCAGAAGA
CGGTGGTGGTGAAGAACACCCTTAACCCCACCTGGGACCAGACGCTCATCTTCTACGAGATCGAGATCTT
TGGCGAGCCGGCCACAGTTGCTGAGCAACCGCCCAGCATTGTGGTGGAGCTGTACGACCATGACACTTAT
GGTGCAGACGAGTTTATGGGTCGCTGCATCTGTCAACCGAGTCTGGAACGGATGCCACGGCTGGCCTGGT
TCCCACTGACGAGGGGCAGCCAGCCGTCGGGGGAGCTGCTGGCCTCTTTTGAGCTCATCCAGAGAGAGAA
GCCGGCCATCCACCATATTCCTGGTTTTGAGGTGCAGGAGACATCAAGGATCCTGGATGAGTCTGAGGAC
ACAGACCTGCCCTACCCACCACCCCAGAGGGAGGCCAACATCTACATGGTTCCTCAGAACATCAAGCCAG
CGCTCCAGCGTACCGCCATCGAGATCCTGGCATGGGGCCTGCGGAACATGAAGAGTTACCAGCTGGCCAA
CATCTCCTCCCCCAGCCTCGTGGTAGAGTGTGGGGGCCAGACGGTGCAGTCCTGTGTCATCAGGAACCTC
CGGAAGAACCCCAACTTTGACATCTGCACCCTCTTCATGGAAGTGATGCTGCCCAGGGAGGAGCTCTACT
GCCCCCCCATCACCGTCAAGGTCATCGATAACCGCCAGTTTGGCCGCCGGCCTGTGGTGGGCCAGTGTAC
CATCCGCTCCCTGGAGAGCTTCCTGTGTGACCCCTACTCGGCGGAGAGTCCATCCCCACAGGGTGGCCCA
GACGATGTGAGCCTACTCAGTCCTGGGGAAGACGTGCTCATCGACATTGATGACAAGGAGCCCCTCATCC
CCATCCAGGAGGAAGAGTTCATCGATTGGTGGAGCAAATTCTTTGCCTCCATAGGGGAGAGGGAAAAGTG
CGGCTCCTACCTGGAGAAGGATTTTGACACCCTGAAGGTCTATGACACACAGCTGGAGAATGTGGAGGCC
TTTGAGGGCCTGTCTGACTTTTGTAACACCTTCAAGCTGTACCGGGGCAAGACGCAGGAGGAGACAGAAG
ATCCATCTGTGATTGGTGAATTTAAGGGCCTCTTCAAAATTTATCCCCTCCCAGAAGACCCAGCCATCCC
CATGCCCCCAAGACAGTTCCACCAGCTGGCCGCCCAGGGACCCCAGGAGTGCTTGGTCCGTATCTACATT
GTCCGAGCATTTGGCCTGCAGCCCAAGGACCCCAATGGAAAGTGTGATCCTTACATCAAGATCTCCATAG
GGAAGAAATCAGTGAGTGACCAGGATAACTACATCCCCTGCACGCTGGAGCCCGTATTTGGAAACTCTGG
ACCGAACCAGTGGCGGGACCAGCTCCGCCCCTCCCAGCTCCTCCACCTCTTCTGCCAGCAGCATAGAGTC
AAGGCACCTGTGTACCGGACAGACCGTGTAATGTTTCAGGATAAAGAATATTCCATTGAAGAGATAGAGG
CTGGCAGGATCCCAAACCCACACCTGGGCCCAGTGGAGGAGCGTCTGGCTCTGCATGTGCTTCAGCAGCA
GGGCCTGGTCCCGGAGCACGTGGAGTCACGGCCCCTCTACAGCCCCCTGCAGCCAGACATCGAGCAGGGG
AAGCTGCAGATGTGGGTCGACCTATTTCCGAAGGCCCTGGGGCGGCCTGGACCTCCCTTCAACATCACCC
CACGGAGAGCCAGAAGGTTTTTCCTGCGTTGTATTATCTGGAATACCAGAGATGTGATCCTGGATGACCT
GAGCCTCACGGGGGAGAAGATGAGCGACATTTATGTGAAAGGTTGGATGATTGGCTTTGAAGAACACAAG
CAAAAGACAGACGTGCATTATCGTTCCCTGGGAGGTGAAGGCAACTTCAACTGGAGGTTCATTTTCCCCT
TCGACTACCTGCCAGCTGAGCAAGTCTGTACCATTGCCAAGAAGGATGCCTTCTGGAGGCTGGACAAGAC
TGAGAGCAAAATCCCAGCACGAGTGGTGTTCCAGATCTGGGACAATGACAAGTTCTCCTTTGATGATTTT
CTGGGCTCCCTGCAGCTCGATCTCAACCGCATGCCCAAGCCAGCCAAGACAGCCAAGAAGTGCTCCTTGG
ACCAGCTGGATGATGCTTTCCACCCAGAATGGTTTGTGTCCCTTTTTGAGCAGAAAACAGTGAAGGGCTG
GTGGCCCTGTGTAGCAGAAGAGGGTGAGAAGAAAATACTGGCGGGCAAGCTGGAAATGACCTTGGAGATT
GTAGCAGAGAGTGAGCATGAGGAGCGGCCTGCTGGCCAGGGCCGGGATGAGCCCAACATGAACCCTAAGC
TTGAGGACCCAAGGCGCCCCGACACCTCCTTCCTGTGGTTTACCTCCCCATACAAGACCATGAAGTTCAT
CCTGTGGCGGCGTTTCCGGTGGGCCATCATCCTCTTCATCATCCTCTTCATCCTGCTGCTGTTCCTGGCC
ATCTTCATCTACGCCTTCCCGAACTATGCTGCCATGAAGCTGGTGAAGCCCTTCAGCTGATGATCACCAT
GGCATATGGCTAGCGCGGCCGCCATGGTCATAGCTGTTTCCTGTGTGAAATTGTTATCCGCTCACAATTC
CACACAACATACGAGCCGGAAGCATAAAGTGTAAAGCCTGGGGTGCCTAATGAGTGAGCTAACTCACATT
AATTGCGTTGCGCTCACTGCCCGCTTTCCAGTCGGGAAACCTGTCGTGCCAGCTGCATTAATGAATCGGC
CAACGCGCGGGGAGAGGCGGTTTGCGTATTGGGCGCTCTTCCGCTTCCTCGCTCACTGACTCGCTGCGCT
CGGTCGTTCGGCTGCGGCGAGCGGTATCAGCTCACTCAAAGGCGGTAATACGGTTATCCACAGAATCAGG
GGATAACGCAGGAAAGAACATGTGAGCAAAAGGCCAGCAAAAGGCCAGGAACCGTAAAAAGGCCGCGTTG
CTGGCGTTTTTCCATAGGCTCCGCCCCCCTGACGAGCATCACAAAAATCGACGCTCAAGTCAGAGGTGGC
GAAACCCGACAGGACTATAAAGATACCAGGCGTTTCCCCCTGGAAGCTCCCTCGTGCGCTCTCCTGTTCC
GACCCTGCCGCTTACCGGATACCTGTCCGCCTTTCTCCCTTCGGGAAGCGTGGCGCTTTCTCATAGCTCA
CGCTGTAGGTATCTCAGTTCGGTGTAGGTCGTTCGCTCCAAGCTGGGCTGTGTGCACGAACCCCCCGTTC
AGCCCGACCGCTGCGCCTTATCCGGTAACTATCGTCTTGAGTCCAACCCGGTAAGACACGACTTATCGCC
ACTGGCAGCAGCCACTGGTAACAGGATTAGCAGAGCGAGGTATGTAGGCGGTGCTACAGAGTTCTTGAAG
TGGTGGCCTAACTACGGCTACACTAGAAGAACAGTATTTGGTATCTGCGCTCTGCTGAAGCCAGTTACCT
TCGGAAAAAGAGTTGGTAGCTCTTGATCCGGCAAACAAACCACCGCTGGTAGCGGTGGTTTTTTTGTTTG
CAAGCAGCAGATTACGCGCAGAAAAAAAGGATCTCAAGAAGATCCTTTGATCTTTTCTACGGGGTCTGAC
GCTCAGTGGAACGAAAACTCACGTTAAGGGATTTTGGTCATGAGATTATCAAAAAGGATCTTCACCTAGA
TCCTTTTAAATTAAAAATGAAGTTTTAAATCAATCTAAAGTATATATGAGTAAACTTGGTCTGACAGTTA
GAAAAACTCATCGAGCATCAAATGAAACTGCAATTTATTCATATCAGGATTATCAATACCATATTTTTGA
AAAAGCCGTTTCTGTAATGAAGGAGAAAACTCACCGAGGCAGTTCCATAGGATGGCAAGATCCTGGTATC
GGTCTGCGATTCCGACTCGTCCAACATCAATACAACCTATTAATTTCCCCTCGTCAAAAATAAGGTTATC
AAGTGAGAAATCACCATGAGTGACGACTGAATCCGGTGAGAATGGCAAAAGTTTATGCATTTCTTTCCAG
ACTTGTTCAACAGGCCAGCCATTACGCTCGTCATCAAAATCACTCGCATCAACCAAACCGTTATTCATTC
GTGATTGCGCCTGAGCGAGACGAAATACGCGATCGCTGTTAAAAGGACAATTACAAACAGGAATCGAATG
CAACCGGCGCAGGAACACTGCCAGCGCATCAACAATATTTTCACCTGAATCAGGATATTCTTCTAATACC
TGGAATGCTGTTTTCCCAGGGATCGCAGTGGTGAGTAACCATGCATCATCAGGAGTACGGATAAAATGCT
TGATGGTCGGAAGAGGCATAAATTCCGTCAGCCAGTTTAGTCTGACCATCTCATCTGTAACATCATTGGC
AACGCTACCTTTGCCATGTTTCAGAAACAACTCTGGCGCATCGGGCTTCCCATACAATCGATAGATTGTC
GCACCTGATTGCCCGACATTATCGCGAGCCCATTTATACCCATATAAATCAGCATCCATGTTGGAATTTA
ATCGCGGCCTAGAGCAAGACGTTTCCCGTTGAATATGGCTCATACTCTTCCTTTTTCAATATTATTGAAG
CATTTATCAGGGTTATTGTCTCATGAGCGGATACATATTTGAATGTATTTAGAAAAATAAACAAATAGGG
GTTCCGCGCACATTTCCCCGAAAAGTGCCACCTGACGTCTAAGAAACCATTATTATCATGACATTAACCT
ATAAAAATAGGCGTATCACGAGGCCCTTTCGTC
Features (pLannotate 1.2.2; 10 found; start..end, strand, type, name):
    137..182     +  misc_feature   bom (fragment): basis of mobility region from pBR322
    219..6287    +  CDS            DYSF: DYSF_HUMAN - Also known as FER1L1. Experimental evidence at protein level: Swiss-Prot protein existence level 1. Key calcium ion sensor involved in the Ca(2+)-triggered synaptic vesicle-plasma membrane fusion. Plays a role in the sarcolemma repair mechanism of both skeletal muscle and cardiomyocytes that permits rapid resealing of membranes disrupted by mechanical stress (By similarity). From Homo sapiens (Human).
   6351..6367    -  protein_bind   lac operator: The lac repressor binds to the lac operator to inhibit transcription in E. coli. This inhibition can be relieved by adding lactose or isopropyl-β-D-thiogalactopyranoside (IPTG). lac repressor encoded by lacI
   6375..6405    -  promoter       lac promoter: promoter for the E. coli lac operon
   6420..6441    -  protein_bind   CAP binding site: CAP binding activates transcription in the presence of cAMP. E. coli catabolite activator protein
   6454..6546    -  CDS            lacI (fragment): lac repressor; lacI; The lac repressor binds to the lac operator to inhibit transcription in E. coli. This inhibition can be relieved by adding lactose or isopropyl-β-D-thiogalactopyranoside (IPTG).
   6729..7317    -  rep_origin     ori: high-copy-number ColE1/pMB1/pBR322/pUC origin of replication
   7488..8303    -  CDS            KanR: aminoglycoside phosphotransferase; aph(3')-Ia; confers resistance to kanamycin in bacteria or G418 (Geneticin®) in eukaryotes
   8304..8408    -  promoter       AmpR promoter: bla
   8503..35      +  CDS            rop (fragment) (across the origin): Rop protein, which maintains plasmids at low copy number; rop
