[The description below was written by a language model from this plasmid's Addgene catalogue record and pLannotate feature annotations shown in this document.]
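Description:
DYSF-Exon45-del is a bacterial cloning plasmid built on the pUC57-Kan backbone that carries a synthesized human dysferlin (DYSF) coding sequence from which exon 45 has been removed. The total construct is about 8.5 kb, with an insert of roughly 6.1 kb; the annotated DYSF open reading frame spans nearly all of that insert, and the record states that the deletion preserves the reading frame, so an internally shortened dysferlin protein would be encoded. The plasmid replicates in E. coli through a high-copy ColE1/pUC-type origin and is selected with kanamycin by an aminoglycoside phosphotransferase (KanR) gene, which the annotation places downstream of an AmpR (bla) promoter. Small remnants of bom, rop and lacI sequences are also detected; these are backbone fragments and are not expected to be functional.

No eukaryotic promoter, polyadenylation signal, tag or reporter is annotated. The only promoter near the insert is the lac promoter with its operator and CAP binding site, which lies downstream of the dysferlin sequence on the opposite strand, so it does not drive sense-strand transcription of the gene. The plasmid is therefore best understood as a storage and source vector, consistent with its "cloning vector" classification: the exon-deleted cDNA would need to be subcloned into an expression or viral vector for functional work.

Dysferlin is a calcium-sensing protein involved in resealing damaged sarcolemma in skeletal and cardiac muscle, and the gene's aliases reflect its link to limb-girdle muscular dystrophy type 2B and Miyoshi myopathy. An in-frame single-exon deletion is the kind of reagent that could be used to test whether the exon is dispensable for protein function, although the record does not state a specific application.
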