Addgene plasmid #60196: DYSF-Exon45-del
Purpose: Plasmid contains human dysferlin with exon 45 deleted. Deletion maintains the open reading frame.
Depositing lab: Jain Foundation.
Backbone
  Vector backbone: pUC57-Kan
  Backbone size w/o insert (bp): 2363
  Total vector size (bp): 8503
  Vector type: cloning vector
Growth in bacteria
  Bacterial resistance: Kanamycin, 50 μg/mL
  Growth temperature: 37°C
  Growth strain: Top10
  Copy number: Unknown
Gene/Insert
  Gene/Insert name: Dysferlin (alt name: DYSF)
  Species: H. sapiens (human)
  Insert size (bp): 6140
  Mutation: Exon 45 has been deleted
  Entrez Gene: DYSF (a.k.a. FER1L1, LGMD2B, LGMDR2, MMD1)
  Cloning method: Unknown
  Sequencing primers: 5′ gagcagattgtactgagagtgcacg; 3′ M13pUC-rev
Resource information
  A portion of this plasmid was derived from a plasmid made by: The human dysferlin insert was synthesized by Genewiz
Terms and licenses: Academic/Nonprofit Terms; Industry Terms: Not Available to Industry
How to cite: DYSF-Exon45-del was a gift from Jain Foundation (Addgene plasmid # 60196 ; http://n2t.net/addgene:60196 ; RRID:Addgene_60196)
