>Addgene plasmid #60196 | DYSF-Exon45-del | addgene partial sequence | sequence record 98311 | pRSII-F1 5'-CGGCATCAGAGCAGATTGTAC-3'
ACGGTACCACTAGTACGCGTATGCTGAGGGTCTTCATCCTCTATGCCGAGAACGTCCACACACCCGACAC
CGACATCAGCGATGCCTACTGCTCCGCGGTGTTTGCAGGGGTGAAGAAGAGAACCAAAGTCATCAAGAAC
AGCGTGAACCCTGTATGGAATGAGGGATTTGAATGGGACCTCAAGGGCATCCCCCTGGACCAGGGCTCTG
AGCTTCATGTGGTGGTCAAAGACCATGAGACGATGGGGAGGAACAGGTTCCTGGGGGAAGCCAAGGTCCC
ACTCCGAGAGGTCCTCGCCACCCCTAGTCTGTCCGCCAGCTTCAATGCCCCCCTGCTGGACACCAAGAAG
CAGCCCACAGGGGCCTCGCTGGTCCTGCAGGTGTCCTACACACCGCTGCCTGGAG
