>Addgene plasmid #60196 | DYSF-Exon45-del | addgene partial sequence | sequence record 98710 | M13pUC-Rev 5'-AGCGGATAACAATTTCACACAGG-3'
GCCATATGCCATGGTGATCATCAGCTGAAGGGCTTCACCAGCTTCATGGCAGCATAGTTCGGGAAGGCGT
AGATGAAGATGGCCAGGAACAGCAGCAGGATGAAGAGGATGATGAAGAGGATGATGGCCCACCGGAAACG
CCGCCACAGGATGAACTTCATGGTCTTGTATGGGGAGGTAAACCACAGGAAGGAGGTGTCGGGGCGCCTT
GGGTCCTCAAGCTTAGGGTTCATGTTGGGCTCATCCCGGCCCTGGCCAGCAGGCCGCTCCTCATGCTCAC
TCTCTGCTACAATCTCCAAGGTCATTTCCAGCTTGCCCGCCAGTATTTTCTTCTCACCCTCTTCTGCTAC
ACAGGGCCACCAGCCCTTCACTGTTTTCTGCTCAAAAAGGGACACAAACCATTCTGGGTGGAAAGCATCA
TCCAGCTGGTCCAAGGAGCACTTCTTGGCTGTCTTGGCTGGCTTGGGCATGCGGTTGAGATCGAGCTGCA
GGGAGCCCAGAAAATCATCAAAGGAGAACTTGTCATTGTCCCAGATCTGGAACACCACTCGTGCTGGGAT
TTTGCTCTCAGTCTTGTCCAGCCTCCAGAAGGCATCCTTCTTGGCAATGGTACAGACTTGCTCAGCTGGC
AGGTAGTCGAAGGGGAAAATGAACCTCCAGTTGAAGTTGCCTTCACCTCCCAGGGAACGATAATGCACGT
CTGTCTTTTGCTTGTGTTCTTCAAAGCCAATCATCCAACCTTTCACATAAATGTCGCTCATCTTCTCCC
